LOCUS       Exported 579 bp ds-DNA linear SYN 02-JUL-2021
DEFINITION  Bacterial expression for structure determination; may not be full
            ORF.
ACCESSION   .
VERSION     .
KEYWORDS    UBC47
SOURCE      synthetic DNA construct
  ORGANISM  synthetic DNA construct
REFERENCE   1 (bases 1 to 579)
  TITLE     Structural Genomics Consortium Clones
REFERENCE   2 (bases 1 to 579)
  AUTHORS   .
  TITLE     Direct Submission
  JOURNAL   Exported Jul 2, 2021 from SnapGene Server 1.1.58
            http://www.snapgene.com
FEATURES             Location/Qualifiers
     source          1..579
                     /organism="synthetic DNA construct"
                     /mol_type="other DNA"
ORIGIN
        1 atgtcggatg acgattcgag ggccagcacc agctcctcct catcttcgtc ttccaaccag
       61 caaaccgaga aagaaacaaa cacccccaag aagaaggaga gtaaagtcag catgagcaaa
      121 aactccaaac tcctctccac cagcgccaag agaattcaga aggagctggc ggacatcact
      181 ttagaccctc cacctaattg cagtgctggt cccaaaggcg ataacatcta tgaatggaga
      241 tcaaccattc tagggcctcc aggatccgtg tatgagggtg gtgtattctt tctcgatatc
      301 acttttacac cagaatatcc cttcaagcct ccaaaggtta catttcggac aagaatctat
      361 cattgtaata ttaacagtca aggtgttatt tgcttggaca tattgaaaga taattggagt
      421 ccagcactaa ccatttctaa agtcctcctt tctatctgct cacttcttac agactgtaat
      481 cctgccgacc ccttggtggg aagtattgcc actcagtata tgaccaacag agcagaacat
      541 gacagaatgg ccagacagtg gaccaagaga tacgctaca
//
