>Addgene plasmid #25145 | UBC47 | addgene partial sequence | sequence record 31221 | 25145 with T7-term
TCCTTTCGGGCTTGTTAGCAGCCGGATCTCAGTGGTGGTGGTGGTGGTGCTCGAGTTATGTAGCGTATCT
CTTGGTCCACTGTCTGGCCATTCTGTCATGTTCTGCTCTGTTGGTCATATACTGAGTGGCAATACTTCCC
ACCAAGGGGTCGGCAGGATTACAGTCTGTAAGAAGTGAGCAGATAGAAAGGAGGACTTTAGAAATGGTTA
GTGCTGGACTCCAATTATCTTTCAATATGTCCAAGCAAATAACACCTTGACTGTTAATATTACAATGATA
GATTCTTGTCCGAAATGTAACCTTTGGAGGCTTGAAGGGATATTCTGGTGTAAAAGTGATATCGAGAAAG
AATACACCACCCTCATACACGGATCCTGGAGGCCCTAGAATGGTTGATCTCCATTCATAGATGTTATCGC
CTTTGGGACCAGCACTGCAATTAGGTGGAGGGTCTAAAGTGATGTCCGCCAGCTCCTTCTGAATTCTCTT
GGCGCTGGTGGAGAGGAGTTTGGAGTTTTTGCTCATGCTGACTTTACTCTCCTTCTTCTTGGGGGTGTTT
GTTTCTTTCTCGGTTTGCTGGTTGGAAGACGAAGATGAGGAGGAGCTGGTGCTGGCCCTCGAATCGTCAT
CCGACATATGGCTGCCGCGCGGCACCAGGCCGCTGCTGTGATGATGATGATGATGGCTGCTGCCCATGGT
ATATCTCCTTCTTAAAGTTAAACAAAATTATTTCTAGAGGGGAATTGTTATCCGCTCACAATTCCCCTAT
AGTGAGTCGTATTAATTTCGCGGGATCGAGATCTCGATCCTCTACGCCGGACGCATCGTGGCCGGCATCA
CCGGCGCCCACAGGTGCGGTTGCTGGCGCCTATATCG
