[The description below was written by a language model from this plasmid's Addgene catalogue record and the feature table of its GenBank file.]
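Description:
UBC47 is a bacterial expression plasmid built on pET28a-LIC notag, a Structural Genomics Consortium derivative of the pET28a backbone listed at 7328 bp without insert. It is propagated in E. coli under kanamycin selection and is recorded as low copy. The record does not list the promoter or other backbone elements. However, the T7 and T7-terminator sequencing primers fit the usual pET arrangement, in which the insert sits between a T7 promoter and T7 terminator and is expressed in a host supplying T7 RNA polymerase. The "notag" in the backbone name suggests that the protein is made without a vector-encoded affinity tag, although the record does not say so explicitly.

The insert is a 579 bp human sequence from UBE2E1 (also called UBCH6), which encodes a ubiquitin-conjugating (E2) enzyme. The insert name, ubc47.001.193, appears to indicate residues 1 to 193, which matches the insert length. The depositor nonetheless cautions that clones in this series may not carry the full open reading frame. The cloning method is given as restriction enzyme.

The stated purpose is recombinant protein production in bacteria for structure determination, and the depositor comments link the construct to a deposited PDB crystal structure. The GenBank record held for this plasmid spans only 579 bp, the same length as the insert, and has no annotation beyond a source feature. It therefore provides no feature-level information about the vector backbone, the resistance cassette or the origin of replication.
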