Addgene plasmid #25145: UBC47
Purpose: Bacterial expression for structure determination; may not be full ORF
Depositing lab: Cheryl Arrowsmith. Depositing organization: University of Toronto.
Backbone
  Vector backbone: pET28a-LIC notag
  Backbone manufacturer: SGC
  Backbone size w/o insert (bp): 7328
  Vector type: Bacterial Expression
Growth in bacteria
  Bacterial resistance: Kanamycin, 50 μg/mL
  Growth temperature: 37°C
  Growth strain: DH5alpha
  Copy number: Low Copy
Gene/Insert
  Gene/Insert name: ubc47.001.193 (alt names: PDB: 3BZH; UBE2E1, UBCH6)
  Species: H. sapiens (human)
  Insert size (bp): 579
  GenBank ID: NP_997236
  Entrez Gene: UBE2E1 (a.k.a. UBCH6)
  Cloning method: Restriction Enzyme
  Sequencing primers: 5′ T7; 3′ T7-term
Terms and licenses: Academic/Nonprofit Terms; Industry Terms: Not Available to Industry
Depositor comments: PDB: 3BZH. http://www.thesgc.org/structures/3BZH/
How to cite: UBC47 was a gift from Cheryl Arrowsmith (Addgene plasmid # 25145 ; http://n2t.net/addgene:25145 ; RRID:Addgene_25145)
